>Addgene plasmid #229819 | pDestTol2pA-2xIns-fli1ep-zCreI-BFP (JDW 1218) | addgene full sequence | sequence record 460478 | Addgene NGS Result
CTAAATTGTAAGCGTTAATATTTTGTTAAAATTCGCGTTAAATTTTTGTTAAATCAGCTCATTTTTTAAC
CAATAGGCCGAAATCGGCAAAATCCCTTATAAATCAAAAGAATAGACCGAGATAGGGT
[37 nt withheld, positions 129-165]
AAAGAACGTGGACTCCAACGTCAAAGG
[49 nt withheld, positions 193-241]
T
[91 nt withheld, positions 243-333]
G
[124 nt withheld, positions 335-458]
CCCATTCGCCATTCAGGCTGCGCAACTGTTGGGAAGGGCGATCGGTGCGGGCCTCTTCGCTATTACGCCA
GCTGGCGAAAGGGGGATGTGCTGCAAGGCGATTAAGTTGGGTAACGCCAGGGTTTTCCCAGTCACGACGT
TGTAAAACGACGGCCAGTGAGCGCGCGTAATACGACTCACTATAGGGCGAATTGGGTACCTTAATTAACA
GAGGTGTAAAAAGTACTCAAAAATTTTACTCAAGTGAAAGTACAAGTACTTAGGGAAAATTTTACTCAAT
TAAAAGTAAAAGTATCTGGCTAGAATCTTACTTGAGTAAAAGTAAAAAAGTACTCCATTAAAATTGTACT
TGAGTATTAAGGAAGTAAAAGTAAAAGCAAGAAAGAAAACTAGAGATTCTTGTTTAAGCTATTTAATCTC
AAAAAACATTAAATGAAATGCATACAAGGTTTTATCCTGCTTTAGAACTGTTTGTATTTAATTATCAAAC
TATAAGACAGACAATCTAATGCCAGTACACGCTACTCAAAGTTGTAAAACCTCAGATTTAACTTCAGTAG
AAGCTGATTCTCAAAATTGTTAGTGTCAAGCCTAGCTCTTTTGGGGCTGAAAAGCAATCCTGCAGTGCTG
AAAAGCCTCTCACAGGCAGCCGATGCGGGAAGAGGTGTATTAGTCTTGATAGAGAGGCTGCAAATAGCAG
GAAACGTGAGCAGAGACTCCCTGGTGTCTGAAACACAGGCCAGATCCTAGGGGGCCCGTTTAAACGCCAT
GATTACGCCAAGCTATCAACTTTGTATAGAAAAGTTGAACGAGAAACGTAAAATGATATAAATATCAATA
TATTAAATTAGATTTTGCATAAAAAACAGACTACATAATACTGTAAAACACAACATATCCAGTCACTATG
GTCGACCTGCAGACTGGCTGTGTATAAGGGAGCCTGACATTTATATTCCCCAGAACATCAGGTTAATGGC
GTTTTTGATGTCATTTTCGCGGTGGCTGAGATCAGCCACTTCTTCCCCGATAACGGAGACCGGCACACTG
GCCATATCGGTGGTCATCATGCGCCAGCTTTCATCCCCGATATGCACCACCGGGTAAAGTTCACGGGGGA
CTTTATCTGACAGCAGACGTGCACTGGCCAGGGGGATCACCATCCGTCGCCCGGGCGTGTCAATAATATC
ACTCTGTACATCCACAAACAGACGATAACGGCTCTCTCTTTTATAGGTGTAAACCTTAAACTGCATTTCA
CCAGCCCCTGTTCTCGTCGGCAAAGGAGCCGTTCATTTCAATAAACCGGGCGACCTCAGCCATCCCTTCC
TGATTTTCCGCTTTCCAGCGTTCGGCACGCAGACGACGGGCTTCATTCTGCATGGTTGTGCTTACCGAAC
CGGAGATATTGACATCATATATGCCTTGAGCAACTGATAGCTGTCGCTGTCAACTGTCACTGTAATACGC
TGCTTCATAGCATACCTCTTTTTGACATACTTCGGGTATACATATCAGTATATATTCTTATACCGCAAAA
ATCAGCGCGCAAATACGCATACTGTTATCTGGCTTTTAGTAAGCCGGATCCTCTAGATTACGCCCCGCCT
GCCACTCATCGCAGTACTGTTGTAATTCATTAAGCATTCTGCCGACATGGAAGCCATCACAAACGGCATG
ATGAACCTGAATCGCCAGCGGCATCAGCACCTTGTCGCCTTGCGTATAATATTTGCCCATGGTGAAAACG
GGGGCGAAGAAGTTGTCCATATTGGCCACGTTTAAATCAAAACTGGTGAAACTCACCCAGGGATTGGCTG
AGACGAAAAACATATTCTCAATAAACCCTTTAGGGAAATAGGCCAGGTTTTCACCGTAACACGCCACATC
TTGCGAATATATGTGTAGAAACTGCCGGAAATCGTCGTGGTATTCACTCCAGAGCGATGAAAACGTTTCA
GTTTGCTCATGGAAAACGGTGTAACAAGGGTGAACACTATCCCATATCACCAGCTCACCGTCTTTCATTG
CCATACGGAATTCCGGATGAGCATTCATCAGGCGGGCAAGAATGTGAATAAAGGCCGGATAAAACTTGTG
CTTATTTTTCTTTACGGTCTTTAAAAAGGCCGTAATATCCAGCTGAACGGTCTGGTTATAGGTACATTGA
GCAACTGACTGAAATGCCTCAAAATGTTCTTTACGATGCCATTGGGATATATCAACGGTGGTATATCCAG
TGATTTTTTTCTCCATTTTAGCTTCCTTAGCTCCTGAAAATCTCGACGGATCCTAACTCAAAATCCACAC
ATTATACGAGCCGGAAGCATAAAGTGTAAAGCCTGGGGTGCCTAATGCGGCCGCCATAGTGACTGGATAT
GTTGTGTTTTACAGTATTATGTAGTCTGTTTTTTATGCAAAATCTAATTTAATATATTGATATTTATATC
ATTTTACGTTTCTCGTTCAACTTTATTATACATAGTTGATAATTCACTGGCCGTCGTTTTACGGTACCAT
CGATGATGATCAACTTGTTTATTGCAGCTTATAATGGTTACAAATAAAGCAATAGCATCACAAATTTCAC
AAATAAAGCATTTTTTTCACTGCGATATCAATCGGGACAGCCCCCCCCCAAAGCCCCCAGGGATGTAATT
ACGTCCCTCCCCCGCTAGGGGGCAGCAGCGAGCCGCCCGGGGCTCCGCTCCGGTCCGGCGCTCCCCCCGC
ATCCCCGAGCCGGCAGCGTGCGGGGACAGCCCGGGCACGGGGAAGGTGGCACGGGATCGCTTTCCTCTGA
ACGCTTCTCGCTGCTCTTTGAGCCTGCAGACACCTGGGGGGATACGGGGAAAAAGCTTTAGGCTGAGTGC
ACGGGGACAGCCCCCCCCCAAAGCCCCCAGGGATGTAATTACGTCCCTCCCCCGCTAGGGGGCAGCAGCG
AGCCGCCCGGGGCTCCGCTCCGGTCCGGCGCTCCCCCCGCATCCCCGAGCCGGCAGCGTGCGGGGACAGC
CCGGGCACGGGGAAGGTGGCACGGGATCGCTTTCCTCTGAACGCTTCTCGCTGCTCTTTGAGCCTGCAGA
CACCTGGGGGGATACGGGGAAAAAGCTTTAGGCTGATACGTAGTAGATGCGGCCGCAACTTGTTTATTGC
AGCTTATAATGGTTACAAATAAAGCAATAGCATCACAAATTTCACAAATAAAGCATTTTTTTCACTGCAT
TCTAGTTGTGGTTTGTCCAAACTCATCAATGTATCTTATCATGTCTGGATCGCGATCGCGTCTAGATTAT
CATACCTTTCTCTTCTTTTTTGGACCACCAGCACCACCTCCTCGAGCATTAAGCTTGTGCCCCAGTTTGC
TAGGGAGGTCGCAGTATCTGGCCACTGCCACCTCGTGCTGCTCGACGTAGGTCTCGTTGTTGGCCTCCTT
GATTCTTTCCAGTCTGTAGTCCACATAGTAGACGCCAGGCATCTTGAGGTTCTTAGCGGGTTTCTTGGAT
CTATATGTGGTCTTGGCGTTTGCGATCAGATGGCTCCCGCCCACGAGCTTCAGGGCCATGTCGTTTCTGC
CTTCCAGGCCGCCGTCAGCGGGGTACAGCGTCTCGGTGAAGGCCTCCCAGCCGAGTGTTTTCTTCTGCAT
CACAGGGCCGTTGGATGTGAAGTTCACCCCTCTGATCTTGACGTTGTAGATGAGGCAGCCGTCCTGGAGG
CTGGTGTCCTGGGTAGCGGTCAGCACGCCCCCGTCTTCGTATGTGGTGACTCTCTCCCATGTGAAGCCCT
CAGGGAAGGACTGCTTGAAGAAGTCGGGGATGCCCTGGGTGTGGTTGATGAAGGTCTTGCTGCCGTAGAG
GAAGCTAGTAGCCAGGATGTCGAAGGCGAAGGGGAGAGGGCCGCCCTCGACCACCTTGATTCTCATGGTC
TGGGTGCCCTCGTAGGGCTTGCCTTCGCCCTCGGATGTGCACTTGAAGTGATGGTTGTCCACGGTGCCCT
CCATGTACAGCTTCATGTGCATGTTCTCCTTAATCAGCTCGCTCATGGTGGATCCGGCCCCGCCGGCTCC
GCCGCTAGCGTCTCCATCCTCCAGCAGTCTCACCATAGCTCCTGTCTCAGAGTCCAGGTTTCTGATGTAG
TTCATCACAATGTTCACATTTGTCCATCCTCCAGCCTGCATGATCTCAGGGATGCTCACTCCAGCTCTAG
CCATGTCTCTAGCAGCTCCCACTCTAGCAGAGTGTCCAGACCAAGCCAGGTATCTCTGTCCAGAGTCATC
CTTAGCTCCATAGATCAGTCTGTGTGTAGCCTCAAAGATTCCCTCCAGAGCCCTTGTGCTCAGCTGGCTT
GTAGCAGAAGGAGCAGCCACTCCATTCTTTCTCACTCTACAGAACAGGTAGTTGTTAGGGTCATCAGCCA
CTCCAGACACAGAGATCCATCTCTCCACCAGCTTTGTCACTCCCAGGCTCAGAGCCTTCTCCACTCCAGC
TGTGCTCACCAGTGTCTTTGTTCTTCCAATGTGGATCAGCATTCTTCCTCCATCTGTTCTGCTGATGTCC
TTCACTCTGATTCTAGCAATCTCAGCAATTCTCAGCAGTGTGTTGTAAGCAATTCCCAGGAAAGCCAGGT
TTCTGATGTCCTGACATCTGTCAGAGTTCTCCATCAGGCTTCTCACCTGGTCAAAGTCTGTTCTCTCAAA
AGCCAGAGCCTGCTTAGCTCTCTCTCCAGCATCCACATTCTCCTTTCTGATTCTTCTCATCACCAGGCTC
ACAGCATTGCTGTCAGAAGGTCTAGGCAGTCCAGACCTTCTGTGCAGCATGTTCAGCTGTCCCAGGTGCT
GCTGGATTGTCTTCACAGCCAGTCCTCTAGCCTGTGGAGAGAAAGGCAAAGTGGATGTCAGTAAGACCAA
TAGGTGCCTATCAGAAACGCAAGAGTCTTCTCTGTCTCGACAAGCCCAGTTTCTATTGGTCTCCTTAAAC
CTGTCTTGTAACCTTGATACTTACCTGGAGGTACAGCAGGTAGTCTCTCACATCCTCAGGCTCAGCAGGG
AACCACTTTCTGTTGTTCAGCTTACACCAAGCAGCCCAGCTCCTGCAGACAGACAGCAGCATCTTCCATG
TGTGCTCAGAGAAAGCCTGTCTGTCTCTGAACATGTCCATCAGGTTCTTTCTCACCTCATCAGATGTAGC
ATCCACAGGCAGAGCAGGTAGATTTTGGTGGACGGTTAGAAGATTGGAGACTTTCCTCTTCTTCTTGGGC
ACCATGGTGGCCATATGCGGCACGCGTCGGATGGTTTTTTTTCCTCTAAATTTGGGAAGTGAAGTCACTG
CGCTTGAGAAGGAAGCCGTGTATGCGTGTATGTGTGTGTGTGTATGTGTGTGTGTCACTGGCCCTGCCTT
CATTACGGCACCCAAAGCAGGATATTTGTCCAGCGAAGATAAGACACCAAAACAATGGTGTTTCTTTCCT
TTGTGCATGTTTTTGCCTGGAAATATTTACAGAATGCCTGCCAACTCTTTACATTTGTTGCGCTTTTTTT
CCGACATTAAACAAGGCGGGTTTGTAGAAACATTGCATTGATGCATCAAAGCTGTGCTAGAAATAATCAT
TAATACAACGTCTGAAATAACAGATTATGCTGATTAATATAGGCTAACCATAGTTTAAGGCTAAAATAAA
ATATATACTTTTTCAACGATCGAATACAAATATGTCTAATGCACTCGGTCTAATAATAATCTCATAATAT
GATGAATATTGTTCCGTTATATCCAATAACTTTGATTTGATCTACCTATGGTGAAGTGAAGAATGTGACG
AGTCTGCCCGAGCTTCTTCTAAAATGGGCTTCCATGAATAAAAAGCAAAGCCCGCTGCGTCGAGTCTGTC
TGCTCCACACGTGTGCGCGCCTCTGAATGCACATGAACGCAGCGAGCCTGGTGCTGTATGGACCATATAG
AGAGGCTGATACCTCTTGTGTGCTGTGCTGTTCAACATTTCTTTAAATCAGTAGCATATGACCTCACATT
TTTCATGGACAATAATAGGAATATTGTGCGTGTTAGACTACATTTACTGTGCATTAAATGTCTCATTTCG
TTAAAAAAAGAAAAATAGATATATTTCCGACTTGTAGTGTTTAGTGTCGAAACATATTTTGCATGCATTA
AATGCCTGCTATTTTTATATAGCATATACAGCGTGCATGTGATTCCATCTCTAAATCCAAAATCTCCACC
CCCTCTTTTTCAGTTACCGAGCACGCATTCTTGGTACATTGAGGTCGAAATGCTCACAAAGCTGCTATTT
TCAACATGGCTATAAATTGGCCGTGTCTGCAAGGCTCGCTTAAACCATCCAGAACCGCAGGATTACGCTG
GAATAGAGATTTTACGCTGAGGTGTGTCAAGAGCTCATCTTTGTACTGCTGAATATGCTGCATGATGAAT
AATGCATGTATGCTACCGTGCTTTTAACTTAACAGGGGGACAAAAAACTGTTTTCATAAGCCAACTTGAT
CGTGATTGGCTGTCCCGCAGAAGATGCGTCATGAGGTCGGGATGTACAGAGACCCATTAAAAGCGCTGTG
CTATTTTATACAGAGGGCATTCCTGTCTTTTGTTTCAGGAGGAAAAGGAAACCTGACAGGAAACCAGATT
GTGTGGAACAGGAAATACCCATAGATTGAGACACCCTTCTCATTGTCGACTAAAGTGTACAGTTAAAAGT
CAATCATGTGAGGTATCTGTGTCAAATTGTGAAGGAAAAAACATGCAGGTTACTATTATAATCTGTGGAT
GCATATGTTTACTACACTGAAAAACCCATAAAGTTATGGAAACTCAAACCGTTTGAGGAAACCGACTGCA
ACAAACCATTTAAGTTCAAAAACTAATCCTAATGAGTACTGTGAACTTAATCTATTTGATTAAACGATGC
AATTTGAGCACATGTTGAACCCAATAAGTGAAGTGAACTCAAACCAACTGAGTACTGTAAAACCCAAAAA
GTTAAGGCAACTCAAACTGCTTGAGGGAACCGACTGCTACAAACCATTTGAGCTAAACTAATCTATGTGA
GTACCATGAACTTACTCCAGTTAAGTTGAAGTAATGAGGTATTTAATGAACTCACTACCTTCAACACTGA
GTTTAAAACTCTTTTCGAATGAGTAGAATCAACATTCAGTAAATTTTGAGTTAATTACACTCATTTCATT
TGATAAAGTTGACTGTTGGGTTTTAGTGTATGTTTATGGGTCAAGATGAGATACTAGTATCGATGCGAAG
ATACGGCCACGGGTGCTCTTGATCCTGTGGCTGATTTTGGACTGTGCTGCTCGCAGCTGCTGATGAATCA
CATACTTCCTCCATTTTCTTCCACTGATTGACTGTTATAATTTCCCTAATTTCCAGGTCAAGGTGCTGTG
CATTGTGGTAATAGATGTGACATGACGTCACTTCCAAAGGACCAATGAACATGTCTGACCAATTTCATAT
AATGTGAAAACGATTTTCATAGGCAGAATAAATAACATTTAAATTAAACTGGGCATCAGCGCAATTCAAT
TGGTTTGGTAATAGCAAGGGAAAATAGAATGAAGTGATCTCCAAAAAATAAGTACTTTTTGACTGTAAAT
AAAATTGTAAGGAGTAAAAAGTACTTTTTTTTCTAAAAAAATGTAATTAAGTAAAAGTAAAAGTATTGAT
TTTTAATTGTACTCAAGTAAAGTAAAAATCCCCAAAAATAATACTTAAGTACAGTAATCAAGTAAAATTA
CTCAAGTACTTTACACCTCTGAGATCTGAGCTCCAGCTTTTGTTCCCTTTAGTGAGGGTTAATTGCGCGC
TTGGCGTAATCATGGTCATAGCTGTTTCCTGTGTGAAATTGTTATCCGCTCACAATTCCACACAACATAC
GAGCCGGAAGCATAAAGTGTAAAGCCTGGGGTGCCTAATGAGTGAGCTAACTCACATTAATTGCGTTGCG
CTCACTGCCCGCTTTCCAGTCGGGAAACCTGTCGTGCCAGCTGCATTAATGAATCGGCCAACGCGCGGGG
AGAGGCGGTTTGCGTATTGGGCGCTCTTCCGCTTCCTCGCTCACTGACTCGCTGCGCTCGGTCGTTCGGC
TGCGGCGAGCGGTATCAGCTCACTCAAAGGCGGTAATACGGTTATCCACAGAATCAGGGGATAACGCAGG
AAAGAACATGTGAGCAAAAGGCCAGCAAAAGGCCAGGAACCGTAAAAAGGCCGCGTTGCTGGCGTTTTTC
CATAGGCTCCGCCCCCCTGACGAGCATCACAAAAATCGACGCTCAAGTCAGAGGTGGCGAAACCCGACAG
GACTATAAAGATACCAGGCGTTTCCCCCTGGAAGCTCCCTCGTGCGCTCTCCTGTTCCGACCCTGCCGCT
TACCGGATACCTGTCCGCCTTTCTCCCTTCGGGAAGCGTGGCGCTTTCTCATAGCTCACGCTGTAGGTAT
CTCAGTTCGGTGTAGGTCGTTCGCTCCAAGCTGGGCTGTGTGCACGAACCCCCCGTTCAGCCCGACCGCT
GCGCCTTATCCGGTAACTATCGTCTTGAGTCCAACCCGGTAAGACACGACTTATCGCCACTGGCAGCAGC
CACTGGTAACAGGATTAGCAGAGCGAGGTATGTAGGCGGTGCTACAGAGTTCTTGAAGTGGTGGCCTAAC
TACGGCTACACTAGAAGAACAGTATTTGGTATCTGCGCTCTGCTGAAGCCAGTTACCTTCGGAAAAAGAG
TTGGTAGCTCTTGATCCGGCAAACAAACCACCGCTGGTAGCGGTGGTTTTTTTGTTTGCAAGCAGCAGAT
TACGCGCAGAAAAAAAGGATCTCAAGAAGATCCTTTGATCTTTTCTACGGGGTCTGACGCTCAGTGGAAC
GAAAACTCACGTTAAGGGATTTTGGTCATGAGATTATCAAAAAGGATCTTCACCTAGATCCTTTTAAATT
AAAAATGAAGTTTTAAATCAATCTAAAGTATATATGAGTAAACTTGGTCTGACAGTTACCAATGCTTAAT
CAGTGAGGCACCTATCTCAGCGATCTGTCTATTTCGTTCATCCATAGTTGCCTGACTCCCCGTCGTGTAG
ATAACTACGATACGGGAGGGCTTACCATCTGGCCCCAGTGCTGCAATGATACCGCGAGACCCACGCTCAC
CGGCTCCAGATTTATCAGCAATAAACCAGCCAGCCGGAAGGGCCGAGCGCAGAAGTGGTCCTGCAACTTT
ATCCGCCTCCATCCAGTCTATTAATTGTTGCCGGGAAGCTAGAGTAAGTAGTTCGCCAGTTAATAGTTTG
CGCAACGTTGTTGCCATTGCTACAGGCATCGTGGTGTCACGCTCGTCGTTTGGTATGGCTTCATTCAGCT
CCGGTTCCCAACGATCAAGGCGAGTTACATGATCCCCCATGTTGTGCAAAAAAGCGGTTAGCTCCTTCGG
TCCTCCGATCGTTGTCAGAAGTAAGTTGGCCGCAGTGTTATCACTCATGGTTATGGCAGCACTGCATAAT
TCTCTTACTGTCATGCCATCCGTAAGATGCTTTTCTGTGACTGGTGAGTACTCAACCAAGTCATTCTGAG
AATAGTGTATGCGGCGACCGAGTTGCTCTTGCCCGGCGTCAATACGGGATAATACCGCGCCACATAGCAG
AACTTTAAAAGTGCTCATCATTGGAAAACGTTCTTCGGGGCGAAAACTCTCAAGGATCTTACCGCTGTTG
AGATCCAGTTCGATGTAACCCACTCGTGCACCCAACTGATCTTCAGCATCTTTTACTTTCACCAGCGTTT
CTGGGTGAGCAAAAACAGGAAGGCAAAATGCCGCAAAAAAGGGAATAAGGGCGACACGGAAATGTTGAAT
ACTCATACTCTTCCTTTTTCAATATTATTGAAGCATTTATCAGGGTTATTGTCTCATGAGCGGATACATA
TTTGAATGTATTTAGAAAAATAAACAAATAGGGGTTCCGCGCACATTTCCCCGAAAAGTGCCAC
Features (pLannotate 1.2.2; 27 found; start..end, strand, type, name):
     30..458     -  rep_origin     f1 ori (sequence partly withheld): f1 bacteriophage origin of replication; arrow indicates direction of (+) strand synthesis
    463..618     -  CDS            lacZα (fragment): LacZα fragment of β-galactosidase; lacZ fragment
    626..644     +  promoter       T7 promoter: promoter for bacteriophage T7 RNA polymerase
   1245..1265    +  protein_bind   attB4: mutant version of attB; core recombination site for the Gateway® BP reaction BP Clonase™
   1249..1368    +  protein_bind   attR1: mutant version of attR; recombination site for the Gateway® LR reaction LR Clonase™
   1409..1714    -  CDS            ccdB: CcdB, a bacterial toxin that poisons DNA gyrase; ccdB; Plasmids containing the ccdB gene cannot be propagated in standard E. coli strains.
   1719..1877    -  CDS            ccdA (fragment): CCDA_ECO57 - Also known as H, letA. Experimental evidence at protein level: Swiss-Prot protein existence level 1. Antitoxin component of a type II toxin-antitoxin (TA) system which inhibits the post-segregational killing (PSK) of plasmid-free cells, also referred to as a plasmid addiction system. Binds to and blocks the activity of CcdB; will also remove bound CcdB protein from the CcdB-GyrA complex by forming a CcdA-CcdB complex, a process termed rejuvenation. Functions as a transcriptional corepressor for the ccdAB operon, repression also requires CcdB (By similarity). From Escherichia coli
   2034..2714    -  CDS            CmR: chloramphenicol acetyltransferase confers resistance to chloramphenicol
   2715..2744    -  promoter       cat promoter (fragment): promoter of the E. coli cat gene encoding chloramphenicol acetyltransferase
   2768..2798    -  promoter       lac UV5 promoter: E. coli lac promoter with an "up" mutation
   2823..2946    -  protein_bind   attR3: mutant version of attR; recombination site for the Gateway® LR reaction LR Clonase™
   2950..2970    +  CDS            lacZα (fragment): LacZα fragment of β-galactosidase; lacZ fragment
   2990..3071    +  polyA_signal   SV40 poly(A) signal: SV40 polyadenylation signal
   3595..3729    +  polyA_signal   SV40 poly(A) signal: SV40 polyadenylation signal
   3751..3771    -  CDS            SV40 NLS: nuclear localization signal of SV40 (simian virus 40) large T antigen
   3796..4494    -  CDS            TagBFP: TagBFP is a basic (constitutively fluorescent) blue fluorescent protein published in 2008, derived from Entacmaea quadricolor. It is reported to be a very rapidly-maturing monomer with very low acid sensitivity.
   4528..5424    -  CDS            cre (fragment): RECR_BPP1 - Experimental evidence at protein level: Swiss-Prot protein existence level 1. Catalyzes site-specific recombination between two 34-base- pair LOXP sites. Its role is to maintain the phage genome as a monomeric unit-copy plasmid in the lysogenic state. From Escherichia phage P1 (Bacteriophage P1).
   5320..5452    -  intron         chimeric intron: chimera between introns from human β-globin and immunoglobulin heavy chain genes
   5429..5686    -  CDS            cre (fragment): RECR_BPP1 - Experimental evidence at protein level: Swiss-Prot protein existence level 1. Catalyzes site-specific recombination between two 34-base- pair LOXP sites. Its role is to maintain the phage genome as a monomeric unit-copy plasmid in the lysogenic state. From Escherichia phage P1 (Bacteriophage P1).
   8274..8292    -  promoter       T3 promoter: promoter for bacteriophage T3 RNA polymerase
   8337..8353    -  protein_bind   lac operator: The lac repressor binds to the lac operator to inhibit transcription in E. coli. This inhibition can be relieved by adding lactose or isopropyl-β-D-thiogalactopyranoside (IPTG). lac repressor encoded by lacI
   8361..8391    -  promoter       lac promoter: promoter for the E. coli lac operon
   8406..8427    -  protein_bind   CAP binding site: CAP binding activates transcription in the presence of cAMP. E. coli catabolite activator protein
   8440..8532    -  CDS            lacI (fragment): lac repressor; lacI; The lac repressor binds to the lac operator to inhibit transcription in E. coli. This inhibition can be relieved by adding lactose or isopropyl-β-D-thiogalactopyranoside (IPTG).
   8715..9303    -  rep_origin     ori: high-copy-number ColE1/pMB1/pBR322/pUC origin of replication
   9474..10334   -  CDS            AmpR: β-lactamase; bla; confers resistance to ampicillin, carbenicillin, and related antibiotics
  10335..10439   -  promoter       AmpR promoter: bla
