[The description below was written by a language model from this plasmid's Addgene catalogue record and pLannotate feature annotations shown in this document.]
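Description:
pDestTol2pA-2xIns-fli1ep-zCreI-BFP (JDW 1218) is an empty Gateway destination vector for Tol2 transposon-mediated transgenesis, part of a multisite Gateway cloning toolbox for vertebrate model systems. It derives from the pTol2Dest-hsp70-zCreIBFP backbone. The 10,462 nt plasmid carries a ColE1/pUC-type origin (although the catalogue lists it as low copy), an f1 origin, and an ampicillin resistance gene. The Gateway cassette is flanked by attR sites, annotated as attR1 (overlapping an attB4 call) and attR3, and contains the ccdB toxin gene and a chloramphenicol resistance marker. Because of ccdB, the unrecombined vector has to be maintained in a ccdB-tolerant strain under dual ampicillin and chloramphenicol selection. An LR reaction replaces the cassette with the user's entry-clone elements, which are then followed by an SV40 polyadenylation signal.

No insert is recorded, but the backbone carries a second, built-in transcription unit in the opposite orientation to the Gateway cassette. According to the catalogue, the fli1a (fli1ep) promoter/enhancer drives expression in endothelial cells. The annotated coding region consists of Cre recombinase interrupted by a chimeric intron, which typically prevents functional Cre expression in bacteria, followed by TagBFP, an SV40 nuclear localization signal and an SV40 poly(A) signal. How Cre and TagBFP are linked is not annotated. The catalogue also describes two cHS4 insulator cores, which would shield neighbouring units from cross-regulation. Neither the fli1 element, the insulators nor the Tol2 arms were detected by the automated annotation, and they presumably lie in the unannotated stretches. The design lets a user assemble a transgene of choice alongside endothelial Cre, with blue fluorescence marking carriers, within a single Tol2 integration.
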