Addgene plasmid #229819: pDestTol2pA-2xIns-fli1ep-zCreI-BFP (JDW 1218)
Purpose: (Empty Backbone) A gateway compatible Tol2 destination vector containing the fli1a promoter driving Cre and TagBFP in endothelial cells followed by 2 cHS4 insulator cores.
Depositing lab: Joshua Wythe. Depositing organization: University of Virginia. Publication: MultiSite Assembly of Gateway Induced Clones (MAGIC): a flexible cloning toolbox for use in vertebrate model systems. Gillespie WB 3rd, Zhang Y, Ruiz OE, Cerda J 3rd, Ortiz-Guzman J, Sherman M, Turner WD, Largoza G, Mosser LE, Fujimoto E, Chien CB, Kwan KM, Arenkiel BR, Devine WP, Wythe JD. Development. 2025 Nov 15;152(22):dev204308. doi: 10.1242/dev.204308. Epub 2025 Nov 13. PubMed 41230856.
Backbone
  Vector backbone: pTol2Dest-hsp70-zCreIBFP
  Vector type: Tol2 destination vector
Growth in bacteria
  Bacterial resistance: Chloramphenicol and Ampicillin, 25 & 100 μg/mL
  Growth temperature: 37°C
  Growth strain: ccdB Survival
  Copy number: Low Copy
Gene/Insert
  Gene/Insert name: None
Terms and licenses: Academic/Nonprofit Terms; Industry Terms: Not Available to Industry
Depositor comments: Please visit https://doi.org/10.1101/2024.07.13.603267 for bioRxiv preprint.
How to cite: pDestTol2pA-2xIns-fli1ep-zCreI-BFP (JDW 1218) was a gift from Joshua Wythe (Addgene plasmid # 229819 ; http://n2t.net/addgene:229819 ; RRID:Addgene_229819)
